Addgene plasmid #203004: Salsa-BC163-P2F7
Purpose: Expression of barcoded reporter plasmid for PRESTO-Salsa; EGFP/BC163
Depositing lab: Noah Palm. Depositing organization: Yale University. Publication: Highly multiplexed bioactivity screening reveals human and microbiota metabolome-GPCRome interactions. Chen H, Rosen CE, Gonzalez-Hernandez JA, Song D, Potempa J, Ring AM, Palm NW. Cell. 2023 Jul 6;186(14):3095-3110.e19. doi: 10.1016/j.cell.2023.05.024. Epub 2023 Jun 14. PubMed 37321219.
Backbone
  Vector backbone: pCER206
  Vector type: Mammalian Expression
Growth in bacteria
  Bacterial resistance: Ampicillin, 100 μg/mL
  Growth temperature: 37°C
  Growth strain: DH5alpha
  Copy number: High Copy
Gene/Insert
  Gene/Insert name: EGFP/BC163
  Species: Synthetic
  Insert size (bp): 730
  Promoter: Tet Response Element (TRE)
  Cloning method: Restriction Enzyme; 5′ cloning site BsrGI (not destroyed); 3′ cloning site HindIII (not destroyed)
  Sequencing primers: 5′ Custom primer (GAAGCGCGATCACATGG)
Terms and licenses: Academic/Nonprofit Terms; Industry Terms: Not Available to Industry
How to cite: Salsa-BC163-P2F7 was a gift from Noah Palm (Addgene plasmid # 203004 ; http://n2t.net/addgene:203004 ; RRID:Addgene_203004)
