[The description below was written by a language model from this plasmid's Addgene catalogue record and pLannotate feature annotations shown in this document.]
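Description:
Salsa-BC163-P2F7 is a 5.1 kb mammalian expression plasmid built on the pCER206 backbone. It is one member of a set of barcoded reporter plasmids for PRESTO-Salsa, a highly multiplexed assay for screening GPCR activity. It is propagated in E. coli as a high-copy plasmid through a ColE1/pUC-type origin and selected with ampicillin via the β-lactamase gene and its own promoter. The annotation shows no intact mammalian selection marker. Short fragments matching lacI, SV40 large T antigen and an aminoglycoside phosphotransferase appear to be backbone remnants rather than functional genes.

The payload is a synthetic insert of about 730 bp, EGFP/BC163, cloned between BsrGI and HindIII sites and driven by a Tet response element. The feature table shows a central block of tetO repeats flanked by minimal promoter sequences pointing in opposite directions, which suggests a bidirectional tetracycline-responsive layout. On the forward side, a TRE3G-type promoter fragment drives mammalian codon-optimized EGFP. An SV40 poly(A) signal lies downstream but is annotated in the reverse orientation. On the other side, a minimal CMV promoter faces a multiple cloning site fragment, a rabbit β-globin intron and a β-globin poly(A) signal, with no complete coding sequence annotated there.

The barcode BC163 is not annotated as a separate feature. Given the cloning sites, it probably sits just after the EGFP coding region, within the transcribed 3′ portion, but the record does not state its exact position. Because expression depends on a tetracycline-controlled transactivator binding the TRE, reporter transcription would reflect transactivator activity in the cell. The EGFP-linked barcode would presumably allow many such reporters to be distinguished when pooled, though the record does not describe the readout.
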