Features (pLannotate 1.2.2; 17 found; start..end, strand, type, name):
      2..55      +  CDS            lacI (fragment): lac repressor; lacI; The lac repressor binds to the lac operator to inhibit transcription in E. coli. This inhibition can be relieved by adding lactose or isopropyl-β-D-thiogalactopyranoside (IPTG).
    388..443     -  polyA_signal   β-globin poly(A) signal: rabbit β-globin polyadenylation signal (Gil and Proudfoot, 1987)
    518..640     -  CDS            HBB: HBB_COLGU - Experimental evidence at transcript level: Swiss-Prot protein existence level 2. Involved in oxygen transport from the lung to the various peripheral tissues. From Colobus guereza (Mantled guereza) (Eastern black-and-white colobus monkey).
    644..1216    -  intron         β-globin intron: intron from rabbit β-globin gene
   1312..1343    -  misc_feature   MCS (fragment): pUC18/19 multiple cloning site
   1437..1475    -  promoter       minimal CMV promoter: human cytomegalovirus (CMV) immediate early promoter
   1493..1708    -  protein_bind   tetracycline response element (fragment): contains seven copies of the tetracycline operator tetO tetracycline repressor TetR
   1708..1753    +  promoter       TRE3GV promoter (fragment): 3rd-generation Tet-responsive promoter that can be activated by binding of Tet-On® 3G, optimized for retroviral and lentiviral vectors
   1829..1856    +  misc_feature   MCS (fragment): pBluescript multiple cloning site
   1861..2580    +  CDS            EGFP: the original enhanced GFP (Yang et al., 1996) mammalian codon-optimized
   2591..2613    +  misc_feature   MCS (fragment): pBluescript multiple cloning site
   2627..2761    -  polyA_signal   SV40 poly(A) signal: SV40 polyadenylation signal
   2784..2867    -  CDS            large T antigen (fragment): large T antigen from SV40 (simian virus 40)
   2861..3091    -  CDS            str (fragment): STR_KLEPN - Protein inferred from homology: Swiss-Prot protein existence level 3. The aminoglycoside phosphotransferases achieve inactivation of their antibiotic substrates by phosphorylation. From Klebsiella pneumoniae.
   3210..3314    +  promoter       AmpR promoter: bla
   3315..4175    +  CDS            AmpR: β-lactamase; bla; confers resistance to ampicillin, carbenicillin, and related antibiotics
   4346..4934    +  rep_origin     ori: high-copy-number ColE1/pMB1/pBR322/pUC origin of replication
>Addgene plasmid #203004 | Salsa-BC163-P2F7 | addgene full sequence | sequence record 421359 | Addgene NGS Result
AGCGCCCAATACGCAAACCGCCTCTCCCCGCGCGTTGGCCGATTCATTAATGCAGTCGAGGGATCTCCAT
AAGAGAAGAGGGACAGCTATGACTGGGAGTAGTCAGGAGAGGAGGAAAAATCTGGCTAGTAAAACATGTA
AGGAAAATTTTAGGGATGTTAAAGAAAAAAATAACACAAAACAAAATATAAAAAAAATCTAACCTCAAGT
CAAGGCTTTTCTATGGAATAAGGAATGGACAGCAGGGGGCTGTTTCATATACTGATGACCTCTTTATAGC
CAACCTTTGTTCATGGCAGCCAGCATATGGGCATATGTTGCCAAACTCTAAACCAAATACTCATTCTGAT
GTTTTAAATGATTTGCCCTCCCATATGTCCTTCCGAGTGAGAGACACAAAAAATTCCAACACACTATTGC
AATGAAAATAAATTTCCTTTATTAGCCAGAAGTCAGATGCTCAAGGGGCTTCATGATGTCCCCATAATTT
TTGGCAGAGGGAAAAAGATCGATCTCAGTGGTATTTGTGAGCCAGGGCATTGGCCACACCAGCCACCACC
TTCTGATAGGCAGCCTGCACCTGAGGAGTGAATTCTTTGCCAAAATGATGAGACAGCACAACAACCAGCA
CGTTGCCCAGGAGCTGTAGGAAAGAGAAGAAGGCATGAACATGGTTAGCAGAGGGGCCCGGTTTGGACTC
AGAGTATTTTATCCTCATCTCAAACAGTGTATATCATTGTAACCATAAAGAGAAAGGCAGGATGATGACC
AGGGTGTAGTTGTTTCTACCAATAAGAATATTTCCACGCCAGCCAGAATTTATATGCAGAAATATTCTAC
CTTATCATTTAATTATAACAATTGTTCTCTAAAACTGTGCTGAAGTACAATATAATATACCCTGATTGCC
TTGAAAAAAAAGTGATTAGAGAAAGTACTTACAATCTGACAAATAAACAAAAGTGAATTTAAAAATTCGT
TACAAATGCAAGCTAAAGTTTAACGAAAAAGTTACAGAAAATGAAAAGAAAATAAGAGGAGACAATGGTT
GTCAACAGAGTAGAAAGTGAAAGAAACAAAATTATCATGAGGGTCCATGGTGATACAAGGGACATCTTCC
CATTCTAAACAACACCCTGAAAACTTTGCCCCCTCCATATAACATGAATTTTACAATAGCGAAAAAGAAA
GAACAATCAAGGGTCCCCAAACTCACCCTGAAGTTCTCAGCTCTAGAGATATCGTCGAGGCCGCGCTAGC
GTTTAAACTGTCGACCTTAATTAAGAGATCTGCTCGAGGCGCGTCAGCTGACTAGAGGATCCCCGGGTAC
CGAGCTCGAATTCGGGGCCGCGGAGGCTGGATCGGTCCCGGTGTCTTCTATGGAGGTCAAAACAGCGTGG
ATGGCGTCTCCAGGCGATCTGACGGTTCACTAAACGAGCTCTGCTTATATAGGCCTCCCACCGTACACGC
CTACCTCGACCCGGGTACCGAGCTCGACTTTCACTTTTCTCTATCACTGATAGGGAGTGGTAAACTCGAC
TTTCACTTTTCTCTATCACTGATAGGGAGTGGTAAACTCGACTTTCACTTTTCTCTATCACTGATAGGGA
GTGGTAAACTCGACTTTCACTTTTCTCTATCACTGATAGGGAGTGGTAAACTCGACTTTCACTTTTCTCT
ATCACTGATAGGGAGTGGTAAACTCGACCTATATAAGCAGAGCTCGTTTAGTGAACCGTCAGATCGCCTG
GAGACGCCATCCACGCTGTTTTGACCTCCATAGAAGACACCGGGACCGATCCAGCCTCCGCGGCCCCGAA
TTCCTGCAGCGGCCGCTCTAGAACTAGTGGATCCCCGCGGATGGTGAGCAAGGGCGAGGAGCTGTTCACC
GGGGTGGTGCCCATCCTGGTCGAGCTGGACGGCGACGTAAACGGCCACAAGTTCAGCGTGTCCGGCGAGG
GCGAGGGCGATGCCACCTACGGCAAGCTGACCCTGAAGTTCATCTGCACCACCGGCAAGCTGCCCGTGCC
CTGGCCCACCCTCGTGACCACCCTGACCTACGGCGTGCAGTGCTTCAGCCGCTACCCCGACCACATGAAG
CAGCACGACTTCTTCAAGTCCGCCATGCCCGAAGGCTACGTCCAGGAGCGCACCATCTTCTTCAAGGACG
ACGGCAACTACAAGACCCGCGCCGAGGTGAAGTTCGAGGGCGACACCCTGGTGAACCGCATCGAGCTGAA
GGGCATCGACTTCAAGGAGGACGGCAACATCCTGGGGCACAAGCTGGAGTACAACTACAACAGCCACAAC
GTCTATATCATGGCCGACAAGCAGAAGAACGGCATCAAGGTGAACTTCAAGATCCGCCACAACATCGAGG
ACGGCAGCGTGCAGCTCGCCGACCACTACCAGCAGAACACCCCCATCGGCGACGGCCCCGTGCTGCTGCC
CGACAACCACTACCTGAGCACCCAGTCCGCCCTGAGCAAAGACCCCAACGAGAAGCGCGATCACATGGTC
CTGCTGGAGTTCGTGACCGCCGCCGGGATCACTCTCGGCATGGACGAGCTGTACAAGTAAGTTTCAGGTT
GAATTCGATATCAAGCTTGTCGACCTAGTTCTAGAGGATCCAGACATGATAAGATACATTGATGAGTTTG
GACAAACCACAACTAGAATGCAGTGAAAAAAATGCTTTATTTGTGAAATTTGTGATGCTATTGCTTTATT
TGTAACCATTATAAGCTGCAATAAACAAGTTAACAACAACAATTGCATTCATTTTATGTTTCAGGTTCAG
GGGGAGGTGTGGGAGGTTTTTTAAAGCAAGTAAAACCTCTACAAATGTGGTATGGCTGATTATGATCCTG
CAAGCCTCGTCGTCCTGGCCGGACCACGCTATCTGTGCAAGGTCCCCGGCCCCGGACGCGCGCTCCATGA
GCAGAGCGCCCGCCGCCGAGGCGAAGACTCGGGCGGCGCCCTGCCCGTCCCACCAGGTCAACAGGCGGTA
ACCGGCCTCTTCATCGGGAATGCGCGCGACCTTCAGCATCGCCGGCATGTCCCCCTGGCGGACGGGAAGT
ATCCAGCTCGACCAAGCTGGCCGCGTCGAGTGAAGACGAAAGGGCCTCGTGATACGCCTATTTTTATAGG
TTAATGTCATGATAATAATGGTTTCTTAGACGTCAGGTGGCACTTTTCGGGGAAATGTGCGCGGAACCCC
TATTTGTTTATTTTTCTAAATACATTCAAATATGTATCCGCTCATGAGACAATAACCCTGATAAATGCTT
CAATAATATTGAAAAAGGAAGAGTATGAGTATTCAACATTTCCGTGTCGCCCTTATTCCCTTTTTTGCGG
CATTTTGCCTTCCTGTTTTTGCTCACCCAGAAACGCTGGTGAAAGTAAAAGATGCTGAAGATCAGTTGGG
TGCACGAGTGGGTTACATCGAACTGGATCTCAACAGCGGTAAGATCCTTGAGAGTTTTCGCCCCGAAGAA
CGTTTTCCAATGATGAGCACTTTTAAAGTTCTGCTATGTGGCGCGGTATTATCCCGTGTTGACGCCGGGC
AAGAGCAACTCGGTCGCCGCATACACTATTCTCAGAATGACTTGGTTGAGTACTCACCAGTCACAGAAAA
GCATCTTACGGATGGCATGACAGTAAGAGAATTATGCAGTGCTGCCATAACCATGAGTGATAACACTGCG
GCCAACTTACTTCTGACAACGATCGGAGGACCGAAGGAGCTAACCGCTTTTTTGCACAACATGGGGGATC
ATGTAACTCGCCTTGATCGTTGGGAACCGGAGCTGAATGAAGCCATACCAAACGACGAGCGTGACACCAC
GATGCCTGTAGCAATGGCAACAACGTTGCGCAAACTATTAACTGGCGAACTACTTACTCTAGCTTCCCGG
CAACAATTAATAGACTGGATGGAGGCGGATAAAGTTGCAGGACCACTTCTGCGCTCGGCCCTTCCGGCTG
GCTGGTTTATTGCTGATAAATCTGGAGCCGGTGAGCGTGGGTCTCGCGGTATCATTGCAGCACTGGGGCC
AGATGGTAAGCCCTCCCGTATCGTAGTTATCTACACGACGGGGAGTCAGGCAACTATGGATGAACGAAAT
AGACAGATCGCTGAGATAGGTGCCTCACTGATTAAGCATTGGTAACTGTCAGACCAAGTTTACTCATATA
TACTTTAGATTGATTTAAAACTTCATTTTTAATTTAAAAGGATCTAGGTGAAGATCCTTTTTGATAATCT
CATGACCAAAATCCCTTAACGTGAGTTTTCGTTCCACTGAGCGTCAGACCCCGTAGAAAAGATCAAAGGA
TCTTCTTGAGATCCTTTTTTTCTGCGCGTAATCTGCTGCTTGCAAACAAAAAAACCACCGCTACCAGCGG
TGGTTTGTTTGCCGGATCAAGAGCTACCAACTCTTTTTCCGAAGGTAACTGGCTTCAGCAGAGCGCAGAT
ACCAAATACTGTTCTTCTAGTGTAGCCGTAGTTAGGCCACCACTTCAAGAACTCTGTAGCACCGCCTACA
TACCTCGCTCTGCTAATCCTGTTACCAGTGGCTGCTGCCAGTGGCGATAAGTCGTGTCTTACCGGGTTGG
ACTCAAGACGATAGTTACCGGATAAGGCGCAGCGGTCGGGCTGAACGGGGGGTTCGTGCACACAGCCCAG
CTTGGAGCGAACGACCTACACCGAACTGAGATACCTACAGCGTGAGCTATGAGAAAGCGCCACGCTTCCC
GAAGGGAGAAAGGCGGACAGGTATCCGGTAAGCGGCAGGGTCGGAACAGGAGAGCGCACGAGGGAGCTTC
CAGGGGGAAACGCCTGGTATCTTTATAGTCCTGTCGGGTTTCGCCACCTCTGACTTGAGCGTCGATTTTT
GTGATGCTCGTCAGGGGGGCGGAGCCTATGGAAAAACGCCAGCAACGCGGCCTTTTTACGGTTCCTGGCC
TTTTGCTGGCCTTTTGCTCACATGTTCTTTCCTGCGTTATCCCCTGATTCTGTGGATAACCGTATTACCG
CCTTTGAGTGAGCTGATACCGCTCGCCGCAGCCGAACGACCGAGCGCAGCGAGTCAGTGAGCGAGGAAGC
GGAAG
