>Addgene plasmid #203004 | Salsa-BC163-P2F7 | depositor partial sequence | sequence record 393877 | BC163
GTTTCAGGTT
